>Addgene plasmid #222030 | pVP078 | addgene full sequence | sequence record 440966 | Addgene NGS Result
TCGCGCCGAAGGATGTCGCTGCCGACTGGGCAATGGAGCGCCTGCCGGCCCAGTATCAGCCCGTCATACT
TGAAGCTAGACAGGCTTATCTTGGACAAGAAGAAGATCGCTTGGCCTCGCGCGCAGATCAGTTGGAAGAA
TTTGTCCACTACGTGAAAGGCGAGATCACCAAGGTAGTCGGCAAATAATGTCTAGCTAGAAATTCGTTCA
AGCCGACGCCGCTTCGCGGCGCGGCTTAACTCAAGCGTTAGATGCACTAAGCACATAATTGCTCACAGCC
AAACTATCAGGTCAAGTCTGCTTTTATTATTTTTAAGCGTGCATAATAAGCCCTACACAAATTGGGAGAT
ATATCATGCATGACCAAAATCCCTTAACGTGAGTTTTCGTTCCACTGAGCGTCAGACCCCGTAGAAAAGA
TCAAAGGATCTTCTTGAGATCCTTTTTTTCTGCGCGTAATCTGCTGCTTGCAAACAAAAAACCACCGCTA
CCAGCGGTGGTTTGTTTGCCGGATCAAGAGCTACCAACTCTTTTTCCGAAGGTAACTGGCTTCAGCAGAG
CGCAGATACCAAATACTGTCCTTCTAGTGTAGCCGTAGTTAGGCCACCACTTCAAGAACTCTGTAGCACC
GCCTACATACCTCGCTCTGCTAATCCTGTTACCAGTGGCTGCTGCCAGTGGCGATAAGTCGTGTCTTACC
GGGTTGGACTCAAGACGATAGTTACCGGATAAGGCGCAGCGGTCGGGCTGAACGGGGGGTTCGTGCACAC
AGCCCAGCTTGGAGCGAACGACCTACACCGAACTGAGATACCTACAGCGTGAGCTATGAGAAAGCGCCAC
GCTTCCCGAAGGGAGAAAGGCGGACAGGTATCCGGTAAGCGGCAGGGTCGGAACAGGAGAGCGCACGAGG
GAGCTTCCAGGGGGAAACGCCTGGTATCTTTATAGTCCTGTCGGGTTTCGCCACCTCTGACTTGAGCGTC
GATTTTTGTGATGCTCGTCAGGGGGGCGGAGCCTATGGAAAAACGCCAGCAACGCGGCCTTTTTACGGTT
CCTGGCCTTTTGCTGGCCTTTTGCTCACATGTTCTTTCCTGCGTTATCCCCTGATTCTGTGGATAACCGT
ATTACCGCCTTTGAGTGAGCTGATACCGCTCGCCGCAGCCGAACGACCGAGCGCAGCGAGTCAGTGAGCG
AGGAAGCGGAAGAGCGCCTGATGCGGTATTTTCTCCTTACGCATCTGTGCGGTATTTCACACCGCATATG
GTGCACTCTCAGTACAATCTGCTCTGATGCCGCATAGTTAAGCCAGTATACACTCCGCTATCGCTACGTG
ACTGGGTCATGGCTGCGCCCCGACACCCGCCAACACCCGCTGACGCGCCCTGACGGGCTTGTCTGCTCCC
GGCATCCGCTTACAGACAAGCTGTGACCGGCTCCGGGAGCTGCATGTGTCAGAGGTTTTCACCGTCATCA
CCGAAACGCGCGAGGCAGGGTGCCTTGATGTGGGCGCCGGCGGTCGAGTGGCGACGGCGCGGCTTGTCCG
CGCCCTGGTAGATTGCCTGGCCGTAGGCCAGCCATTTTTGAGCGGCCAGCGGCCGCGATAGGCCGACGCG
AAGCGGCGGGGCGTAGGGAGCGCAGCGACCGAAGGGTAGGCGCTTTTTGCAGCTCTTCGGCTGTGCGCTG
GCCAGACAGTTATGCACAGGCCAGGCGGGTTTTAAGAGTTTTAATAAGTTTTAAAGAGTTTTAGGCGGAA
AAATCGCCTTTTTTCTCTTTTATATCAGTCACTTACATGTGTGACCGGTTCCCAATGTACGGCTTTGGGT
TCCCAATGTACGGGTTCCGGTTCCCAATGTACGGCTTTGGGTTCCCAATGTACGTGCTATCCACAGGAAA
GAGAGCTTTTCGACCTTTTTCCCCTGCTAGGGCAATTTGCCCTAGCATCTGCTCCGTACATTAGGAACCG
GCGGATGCTTCGCCCTCGATCAGGTTGCGGTAGCGCATGACTAGGATCGGGCCAGCCTGCCCCGCCTCCT
CCTTCAAATCGTACTCCGGCAGGTCATTTGACCCGATCAGCTTGCGCACGGTGAAACAGAACTTCTTGAA
CTCTCCGGCGCTGCCACTGCGTTCGTAGATCGTCTTGAACAACCATCTGGCTTCTGCCTTGCCTGCGGCG
CGGCGTGCCAGGCGGTAGAGAAAACGGCCGATGCCGGGATCGATCAAAAAGTAATCGGGGTGAACCGTCA
GCACGTCCGGGTTCTTGCCTTCTGTGATCTCGCGGTACATCCAATCAGCTAGCTCGATCTCGATGTACTC
CGGCCGCCCGGTTTCGCTCTTTACGATCTTGTAGCGGCTAATCAAGGCTTCACCCTCGGATACCGTCACC
AGGCGGCCGTTCTTGGCCTTCTTCGTACGCTGCATGGCAACGTGCGTGGTGTTTAACCGAATGCAGGTTT
CTACCAGGTCGTCTTTCTGCTTTCCGCCATCGGCTCGCCGGCAGAACTTGAGTACGTCCGCAACGTGTGG
ACGGAACACGCGGCCGGGCTTGTCTCCCTTCCCTTCCCGGTATCGGTTCATGGATTCGGTTAGATGGGAA
ACCGCCATCAGTACCAGGTCGTAATCCCACACACTGGCCATGCCGGCCGGCCCTGCGGAAACCTCTACGT
GCCCGTCTGGAAGCTCGTAGCGGATCACCTCGCCAGCTCGTCGGTCACGCTTCGACAGACGGAAAACGGC
CACGTCCATGATGCTGCGACTATCGCGGGTGCCCACGTCATAGAGCATCGGAACGAAAAAATCTGGTTGC
TCGTCGCCCTTGGGCGGCTTCCTAATCGACGGCGCACCGGCTGCCGGCGGTTGCCGGGATTCTTTGCGGA
TTCGATCAGCGGCCGCTTGCCACGATTCACCGGGGCGTGCTTCTGCCTCGATGCGTTGCCGCTGGGCGGC
CTGCGCGGCCTTCAACTTCTCCACCAGGTCATCACCCAGCGCCGCGCCGATTTGTACCGGGCCGGATGGT
TTGCGACCGCTCACGCCGATTCCTCGGGCTTGGGGGTTCCAGTGCCATTGCAGGGCCGGCAGACAACCCA
GCCGCTTACGCCTGGCCAACCGCCCGTTCCTCCACACATGGGGCATTCCACGGCGTCGGTGCCTGGTTGT
TCTTGATTTTCCATGCCGCCTCCTTTAGCCGCTAAAATTCATCTACTCATTTATTCATTTGCTCATTTAC
TCTGGTAGCTGCGCGATGTATTCAGATAGCAGCTCGGTAATGGTCTTGCCTTGGCGTACCGCGTACATCT
TCAGCTTGGTGTGATCCTCCGCCGGCAACTGAAAGTTGACCCGCTTCATGGCTGGCGTGTCTGCCAGGCT
GGCCAACGTTGCAGCCTTGCTGCTGCGTGCGCTCGGACGGCCGGCACTTAGCGTGTTTGTGCTTTTGCTC
ATTTTCTCTTTACCTCATTAACTCAAATGAGTTTTGATTTAATTTCAGCGGCCAGCGCCTGGACCTCGCG
GGCAGCGTCGCCCTCGGGTTCTGATTCAAGAACGGTTGTGCCGGCGGCGGCAGTGCCTGGGTAGCTCACG
CGCTGCGTGATACGGGACTCAAGAATGGGCAGCTCGTACCCGGCCAGCGCCTCGGCAACCTCACCGCCGA
TGCGCGTGCCTTTGATCGCCCGCGACACGACAAAGGCCGCTTGTAGCCTTCCATCCGTGACCTCAATGCG
CTGCTTAACCAGCTCCACCAGGTCGGCGGTGGCCCATATGTCGTAAGGGCTTGGCTGCACCGGAATCAGC
ACGAAGTCGGCTGCCTTGATCGCGGACACAGCCAAGTCCGCCGCCTGGGGCGCTCCGTCGATCACTACGA
AGTCGCGCCGGCCGATGGCCTTCACGTCGCGGTCAATCGTCGGGCGGTCGATGCCGACAACGGTTAGCGG
TTGATCTTCCCGCACGGCCGCCCAATCGCGGGCACTGCCCTGGGGATCGGAATCGACTAACAGAACATCG
GCCCCGGCGAGTTGCAGGGCGCGGGCTAGATGGGTTGCGATGGTCGTCTTGCCTGACCCGCCTTTCTGGT
TAAGTACAGCGATAACCTTCATGCGTTCCCCTTGCGTATTTGTTTATTTACTCATCGCATCATATACGCA
GCGACCGCATGACGCAAGCTGTTTTACTCAAATACACATCACCTTTTTAGACGGCGGCGCTCGGTTTCTT
CAGCGGCCAAGCTGGCCGGCCAGGCCGCCAGCTTGGCATCAGACAAACCGGCCAGGATTTCATGCAGCCG
CACGGTTGATACGTGCGCGGGCGGCTCGAACACGTACCCGGCCGCGATCATCTCCGCCTCGATCTCTTCG
GTAATGAAAAACGGTTCGTCCTGGCCGTCCTGGTGCGGTTTCATGCTTGTTCCTCTTGGCGTTCATTCTC
GGCGGCCGCCAGGGCGTCGGCCTCGGTCAATGCGTCCTCACGGAAGGCACCGCGCCGCCTGGCCTCGGTG
GGCGTCACTTCCTCGCTGCGCTCAAGTGCGCGGTACAGGGTCGAGCGATGCACGCCAAGCAGTGCAGCCG
CCTCTTTCACGGTGCGGCCTTCCTGGTCGATCAGCTCGCGGGCGTGCGCGATCTGTGCCGGGGTGAGGGT
AGGGCGGGGGCCAAACTTCACGCCTCGGGCCTTGGCGGCCTCGCGCCCGCTCCGGGTGCGGTCGATGATT
AGGGAACGCTCGAACTCGGCAATGCCGGCGAACACGGTCAACACCATGCGGCCGGCCGGCGTGGTGGTGT
CGGCCCACGGCTCTGCCAGGCTACGCAGGCCCGCGCCGGCCTCCTGGATGCGCTCGGCAATGTCCAGTAG
GTCGCGGGTGCTGCGGGCCAGGCGGTCTAGCCTGGTCACTGTCACAACGTCGCCAGGGCGTAGGTGGTCA
AGCATCCTGGCCAGCTCCGGGCGGTCGCGCCTGGTGCCGGTGATCTTCTCGGAAAACAGCTTGGTGCAGC
CGGCCGCGTGCAGTTCGGCCCGTTGGTTGGTCAAGTCCTGGTCGTCGGTGCTGACGCGGGCATAGCCCAG
CAGGCCAGCGGCGGCGCTCTTGTTCATGGCGTAATGTCTCCGGTTCTAGTCGCAAGTATTCTACTTTATG
CGACTAAAACACGCGACAAGAAAACGCCAGGAAAAGGGCAGGGCGGCAGCCTGTCGCGTAACTTAGGACT
TGTGCGACATGTCGTTTTCAGAAGAGGGCTGCACTGAACGTCAGAAGCCGACTGCACTATAGCAGCGGAG
GGGTTGGATCAAAGTACTTTAAAGTACTTTAAAGTACTTTAAAGTACTTTGATCCCGAGGGGAACCCTGT
GGTTGGCATGCACATACAAATGGACGAACGGATAAACCTTTTCACGCCCTTTTAAATATCCGATTATTCT
AATAAACGCTCTTTTCTCTTAGGTTTACCCGCCAATATATCCTGTCAAACACTGATAGTTTAAACTGAAG
GCGGGAAACGACAATCTGATCCAAGCTCAAGCTAAGCTTCGTCTCAACCTTGAGACCGTCGACTTATATT
CCCCAGAACATCAGGTTAATGGCGTTTTTGATGTCATTTTCGCGGTGGCTGAGATCAGCCACTTCTTCCC
CGATAACGGAAACCGGCACACTGGCCATATCGGTGGTCATCATGCGCCAGCTTTCATCCCCGATATGCAC
CACCGGGTAAAGTTCACGGGAGACTTTATCTGACAGCAGACGTGCACTGGCCAGGGGGATCACCATCCGT
CGCCCGGGCGTGTCAATAATATCACTCTGTACATCCACAAACAGACGATAACGGCTCTCTCTTTTATAGG
TGTAAACCTTAAACTGCATTTCACCAGCCCCTGTTCTCGTCAGCAAAAGAGCCGTTCATTTCAATAAACC
GGGCGACCTCAGCCATCCCTTCCTGATTTTCCGCTTTCCAGCGTTCGGCACGCAGACGACGGGCTTCATT
CTGCATGGTTGTGCTTACCAGACCGGAGATATTGACATCATATATGCCTTGAGCAACTGATAGCTGTCGC
TGTCAACTGTCACTGTAATACGCTGCTTCATAGCATACCTCTTTTTGACATACTTCGGGTATACATATCA
GTATATATTCTTATACCGCAAAAATCAGCGCGCAAATACGCATACTGTTATCTGGCTTTTAGTAAGCCGG
ATCCACGCGTTTACGCCCCGCCCTGCCACTCATCGCAGTACTGTTGTAATTCATTAAGCATTCTGCCGAC
ATGGAAGCCATCACAAACGGCATGATGAACCTGAATCGCCAGCGGCATCAGCACCTTGTCGCCTTGCGTA
TAATATTTGCCCATGGTGAAAACGGGGGCGAAGAAGTTGTCCATATTGGCCACGTTTAAATCAAAACTGG
TGAAACTCACCCAGGGATTGGCTGAGACTAAAAACATATTCTCAATAAACCCTTTAGGGAAATAGGCCAG
GTTTTCACCGTAACACGCCACATCTTGCGAATATATGTGTAGAAACTGCCGGAAATCGTCGTGGTATTCA
CTCCAGAGCGATGAAAACGTTTCAGTTTGCTCATGGAAAACGGTGTAACAAGGGTGAACACTATCCCATA
TCACCAGCTCACCGTCTTTCATTGCCATACGGAATTCCGGATGAGCATTCATCAGGCGGGCAAGAATGTG
AATAAAGGCCGGATAAAACTTGTGCTTATTTTTCTTTACGGTCTTTAAAAAGGCCGTAATATCCAGCTGA
ACGGTCTGGTTATAGGTACATTGAGCAACTGACTGAAATGCCTCAAAATGTTCTTTACGATGCCATTGGG
ATATATCAACGGTGGTATATCCAGTGATTTTTTTCTCCATTTTAGCTTCCTTAGCTCCTGAAAATCTCGA
CGGATCCTAACTCAAAATCCACACATTATACGAGCCGGAAGCATAAAGTGTAAAGCCTGGGGTGCCTAAT
GCGGCCGCGGTCTCAGTATAACAAGAGACGCTGCAGGCATGCGACGTCGGGCCCTCTAGAGGATCCCCGG
GTACCGCGAATTCAATTCGGCGTTAATTCAGTACATTAAAAACGTCCGCAATGTGTTATTAAGTTGTCTA
AGCGTCAATTTGTTTACACCACAATATATCCTGCCACCAGCCAGCCAACAGCTCCCCGACCGGCAGCTCG
GCACAAAATCACCACTCGATACAGGCAGCCCATCAGTCCGGGACGGCGTCAGCGGGAGAGCCGTTGTAAG
GCGGCAGACTTTGCTCATGTTACCGATGCTATTCGGAAGAACGGCAACTAAGCTGCCGGGTTTGAAACAC
GGATGATCTCGCGGAGGGTAGCATGTTGATTGTAACGATGACAGAGCGTTGCTGCCTGTGATCAATTCGG
GCACGAACCCAGTGGACATAAGCCTGTTCGGTTCGTAAGCTGTAATGCAAGTAGCGTATGCGCTCACGCA
ACTGGTCCAGAACCTTGACCGAACGCAGCGGTGGTAACGGCGCAGTGGCGGTTTTCATGGCTTGTTATGA
CTGTTTTTTTGGGGTACAGTCTATGCCTCGGGCATCCAAGCAGCAAGCGCGTTACGCCGTGGGTCGATGT
TTGATGTTATGGAGCAGCAACGATGTTACGCAGCAGGGCAGTCGCCCTAAAACAAAGTTAAACATCATGG
GGGAAGCGGTGATCGCCGAAGTATCGACTCAACTATCAGAGGTAGTTGGCGTCATCGAGCGCCATCTCGA
ACCGACGTTGCTGGCCGTACATTTGTACGGCTCCGCAGTGGATGGCGGCCTGAAGCCACACAGTGATATT
GATTTGCTGGTTACGGTGACCGTAAGGCTTGATGAAACAACGCGGCGAGCTTTGATCAACGACCTTTTGG
AAACTTCGGCTTCCCCTGGAGAGAGCGAGATTCTCCGCGCTGTAGAAGTCACCATTGTTGTGCACGACGA
CATCATTCCGTGGCGTTATCCAGCTAAGCGCGAACTGCAATTTGGAGAATGGCAGCGCAATGACATTCTT
GCAGGTATCTTCGAGCCAGCCACGATCGACATTGATCTGGCTATCTTGCTGACAAAAGCAAGAGAACATA
GCGTTGCCTTGGTAGGTCCAGCGGCGGAGGAACTCTTTGATCCGGTTCCTGAACAGGATCTATTTGAGGC
GCTAAATGAAACCTTAACGCTATGGAACTCGCCGCCCGACTGGGCTGGCGATGAGCGAAATGTAGTGCTT
ACGTTGTCCCGCATTTGGTACAGCGCAGTAACCGGCAAAA
Features (pLannotate 1.2.2; 18 found; start..end, strand, type, name):
    434..1021    +  rep_origin     ori: high-copy-number ColE1/pMB1/pBR322/pUC origin of replication
   1207..1347    -  misc_feature   bom: basis of mobility region from pBR322
   1449..1488    -  CDS            rop (fragment): Rop protein, which maintains plasmids at low copy number; rop
   1691..1885    -  rep_origin     pVS1 oriV: origin of replication for the Pseudomonas plasmid pVS1 (Heeb et al., 2000)
   1951..3024    -  CDS            pVS1 RepA: replication protein from the Pseudomonas plasmid pVS1 (Heeb et al., 2000)
   3453..4082    -  CDS            pVS1 StaA: stability protein from the Pseudomonas plasmid pVS1 (Heeb et al., 2000)
   4642..5043    -  CDS            Y4CG_SINFN (fragment): Protein inferred from homology: Swiss-Prot protein existence level 3. From Sinorhizobium fredii (strain NBRC 101917 / NGR234).
   5413..5437    -  misc_feature   RB T-DNA repeat: right border repeat from nopaline C58 T-DNA
   5527..5829    -  CDS            ccdB: CCDB_ECOLI - Also known as G, letB, letD. Experimental evidence at protein level: Swiss-Prot protein existence level 1. Toxic component of a type II toxin-antitoxin (TA) system, functioning in plasmid maintainence. Responsible for the post- segregational killing (PSK) of plasmid-free cells, also referred to as a plasmid addiction system. Half-life of over 2 hours. Cell killing by CcdB is accompanied by filamentation, defects in chromosome and plasmid segregation, defects in cell division, formation of anucleate cells, decreased DNA synthesis and plasmid loss. Interferes with the activity of DN
   5834..5992    -  CDS            ccdA (fragment): CCDA_ECO57 - Also known as H, letA. Experimental evidence at protein level: Swiss-Prot protein existence level 1. Antitoxin component of a type II toxin-antitoxin (TA) system which inhibits the post-segregational killing (PSK) of plasmid-free cells, also referred to as a plasmid addiction system. Binds to and blocks the activity of CcdB; will also remove bound CcdB protein from the CcdB-GyrA complex by forming a CcdA-CcdB complex, a process termed rejuvenation. Functions as a transcriptional corepressor for the ccdAB operon, repression also requires CcdB (By similarity). From Escherichia coli
   6149..6830    -  CDS            CmR (fragment): chloramphenicol acetyltransferase confers resistance to chloramphenicol
   6831..6860    -  promoter       cat promoter (fragment): promoter of the E. coli cat gene encoding chloramphenicol acetyltransferase
   6884..6914    -  promoter       lac UV5 promoter: E. coli lac promoter with an "up" mutation
   6984..7006    -  misc_feature   MCS (fragment): pUC18/19 multiple cloning site
   7082..7106    -  misc_feature   LB T-DNA repeat: left border repeat from nopaline C58 T-DNA
   7365..7388    +  promoter       Pc promoter (fragment): intI1 (promoter lies within the coding sequence); class 1 integron promoter
   7564..7620    +  CDS            GmR (fragment): gentamycin acetyltransferase; aacC1; confers resistance to gentamycin
   7631..188     +  CDS            SmR (fragment) (across the origin): aminoglycoside adenylyltransferase (Murphy, 1985); aadA; confers resistance to spectinomycin and streptomycin
