[The description below was written by a language model from this plasmid's Addgene catalogue record and pLannotate feature annotations shown in this document.]
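Description:
pVP078 is an empty level 1 acceptor vector of the MultiGreen 2.0 system, a multiplexing extension of GreenGate (Golden Gate-style) cloning for plant constructs. It occupies the "AB" position in that architecture and was derived from pVP076. The feature table shows it is built as an Agrobacterium-type binary vector of about 8.2 kb. A high-copy ColE1/pUC-type origin with the pBR322 bom region supports propagation in E. coli. The pVS1 oriV, RepA replication protein and StaA stability protein are the elements normally used for replication and stable maintenance in Agrobacterium. Backbone selection comes from an aadA-type aminoglycoside adenylyltransferase gene conferring spectinomycin/streptomycin resistance. It lies downstream of a fragment of the class 1 integron Pc promoter and a short, presumably non-functional gentamicin-resistance remnant.

Between the nopaline-type left and right T-DNA border repeats sits a counter-selectable dropout cassette rather than a payload. It contains the ccdB toxin gene with a ccdA fragment, a chloramphenicol acetyltransferase gene with its cat promoter, a lac UV5 promoter and a remnant of the pUC multiple cloning site. Because ccdB poisons gyrase in ordinary strains, the unmodified vector is maintained in a ccdB-tolerant host under chloramphenicol plus spectinomycin. When an assembly replaces the cassette, the toxin and chloramphenicol marker are lost, so correct products can be recovered in standard E. coli on spectinomycin alone. The record notes that all unused Esp3I sites have been domesticated, implying that the remaining Esp3I sites serve the type IIS assembly scheme, although the overhangs and the flanking sites themselves are not annotated. No insert, plant promoter or plant selectable marker is recorded; these would be supplied by the modules cloned in.
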