Addgene plasmid #222030: pVP078
Purpose: (Empty Backbone) MultiGreen 2.0 AB level 1 acceptor vector, spectinomycin selection.
Depositing lab: Wayne Parrott. Depositing organization: University of Georgia. Publication: MultiGreen: A multiplexing architecture for GreenGate cloning. Pennetti VJ, LaFayette PR, Parrott WA. PLoS One. 2024 Sep 18;19(9):e0306008. doi: 10.1371/journal.pone.0306008. eCollection 2024. PubMed 39292669.
Backbone
  Vector backbone: pVP076
  Vector type: Synthetic Biology ; GreenGate compatible cloning vector
Growth in bacteria
  Bacterial resistance: Chloramphenicol and Spectinomycin, 25 & 50 μg/mL
  Growth temperature: 37°C
  Growth strain: ccdB Survival
  Copy number: High Copy
Gene/Insert
  Gene/Insert name: None
  Mutation: All unused Esp3i sites are domesticated
Terms and licenses: Academic/Nonprofit Terms; Industry Terms
How to cite: pVP078 was a gift from Wayne Parrott (Addgene plasmid # 222030 ; http://n2t.net/addgene:222030 ; RRID:Addgene_222030)
